>Addgene plasmid #137806 | mNeonGreen-peroxi | addgene full sequence | sequence record 273128 | Addgene NGS Result
CGTTACATAACTTACGGTAAATGGCCCGCCTGGCTGACCGCCCAACGACCCCCGCCCATTGACGTCAATA
ATGACGTATGTTCCCATAGTAACGCCAATAGGGACTTTCCATTGACGTCAATGGGTGGAGTATTTACGGT
AAACTGCCCACTTGGCAGTACATCAAGTGTATCATATGCCAAGTACGCCCCCTATTGACGTCAATGACGG
TAAATGGCCCGCCTGGCATTATGCCCAGTACATGACCTTATGGGACTTTCCTACTTGGCAGTACATCTAC
GTATTAGTCATCGCTATTACCATGGTGATGCGGTTTTGGCAGTACATCAATGGGCGTGGATAGCGGTTTG
ACTCACGGGGATTTCCAAGTCTCCACCCCATTGACGTCAATGGGAGTTTGTTTTGGCACCAAAATCAACG
GGACTTTCCAAAATGTCGTAACAACTCCGCCCCATTGACGCAAATGGGCGGTAGGCGTGTACGGTGGGAG
GTCTATATAAGCAGAGCTGGTTTAGTGAACCGTCAGATCCGCTAGCGCTACCGGTCGCCACCATGGTGAG
CAAGGGCGAGGAGGATAACATGGCCTCTCTCCCAGCGACACATGAGTTACACATCTTTGGCTCCATCAAC
GGTGTGGACTTTGACATGGTGGGTCAGGGCACCGGCAATCCAAATGATGGTTATGAGGAGTTAAACCTGA
AGTCCACCAAGGGTGACCTCCAGTTCTCCCCCTGGATTCTGGTCCCTCATATCGGGTATGGCTTCCATCA
GTACCTGCCCTACCCTGACGGGATGTCGCCTTTCCAGGCCGCCATGGTAGATGGCTCCGGCTACCAAGTC
CATCGCACAATGCAGTTTGAAGATGGTGCCTCCCTTACTGTTAACTACCGCTACACCTACGAGGGAAGCC
ACATCAAAGGAGAGGCCCAGGTGAAGGGGACTGGTTTCCCTGCTGACGGTCCTGTGATGACCAACTCGCT
GACCGCTGCGGACTGGTGCAGGTCGAAGAAGACTTACCCCAACGACAAAACCATCATCAGTACCTTTAAG
TGGAGTTACACCACTGGAAATGGCAAGCGCTACCGGAGCACTGCGCGGACCACCTACACCTTTGCCAAGC
CAATGGCGGCTAACTATCTGAAGAACCAGCCGATGTACGTGTTCCGTAAGACGGAGCTCAAGCACTCCAA
GACCGAGCTCAACTTCAAGGAGTGGCAAAAGGCCTTTACCGATGTGATGGGCATGGACGAGCTGTACAAG
TCCCGCCTCTAAGGATCCACCGGATCTAGATAACTGATCATAATCAGCCATACCACATTTGTAGAGGTTT
TACTTGCTTTAAAAAACCTCCCACACCTCCCCCTGAACCTGAAACATAAAATGAATGCAATTGTTGTTGT
TAACTTGTTTATTGCAGCTTATAATGGTTACAAATAAAGCAATAGCATCACAAATTTCACAAATAAAGCA
TTTTTTTCACTGCATTCTAGTTGTGGTTTGTCCAAACTCATCAATGTATCTTAAGGCGTAAATTGTAAGC
GTTAATATTTTGTTAAAATTCGCGTTAAATTTTTGTTAAATCAGCTCATTTTTTAACCAATAGGCCGAAA
TCGGCAAAATCCCTTATAAATCAAAAGAATAGACCGAGATAGGGT
[37 nt withheld, positions 1656-1692]
AAAGAACGTGGACTCCAACGTCAAAGG
[49 nt withheld, positions 1720-1768]
T
[91 nt withheld, positions 1770-1860]
G
[124 nt withheld, positions 1862-1985]
CAGGTGGCACTTTTCGGGGAAATGTGCGCGGAACCCCTATTTGTTTATTTTTCTAAATACATTCAAATAT
GTATCCGCTCATGAGACAATAACCCTGATAAATGCTTCAATAATATTGAAAAAGGAAGAGTCCTGAGGCG
GAAAGAACCAGCTGTGGAATGTGTGTCAGTTAGGGTGTGGAAAGTCCCCAGGCTCCCCAGCAGGCAGAAG
TATGCAAAGCATGCATCTCAATTAGTCAGCAACCAGGTGTGGAAAGTCCCCAGGCTCCCCAGCAGGCAGA
AGTATGCAAAGCATGCATCTCAATTAGTCAGCAACCATAGTCCCGCCCCTAACTCCGCCCATCCCGCCCC
TAACTCCGCCCAGTTCCGCCCATTCTCCGCCCCATGGCTGACTAATTTTTTTTATTTATGCAGAGGCCGA
GGCCGCCTCGGCCTCTGAGCTATTCCAGAAGTAGTGAGGAGGCTTTTTTGGAGGCCTAGGCTTTTGCAAA
GATCGATCAAGAGACAGGATGAGGATCGTTTCGCATGATTGAACAAGATGGATTGCACGCAGGTTCTCCG
GCCGCTTGGGTGGAGAGGCTATTCGGCTATGACTGGGCACAACAGACAATCGGCTGCTCTGATGCCGCCG
TGTTCCGGCTGTCAGCGCAGGGGCGCCCGGTTCTTTTTGTCAAGACCGACCTGTCCGGTGCCCTGAATGA
ACTGCAAGACGAGGCAGCGCGGCTATCGTGGCTGGCCACGACGGGCGTTCCTTGCGCAGCTGTGCTCGAC
GTTGTCACTGAAGCGGGAAGGGACTGGCTGCTATTGGGCGAAGTGCCGGGGCAGGATCTCCTGTCATCTC
ACCTTGCTCCTGCCGAGAAAGTATCCATCATGGCTGATGCAATGCGGCGGCTGCATACGCTTGATCCGGC
TACCTGCCCATTCGACCACCAAGCGAAACATCGCATCGAGCGAGCACGTACTCGGATGGAAGCCGGTCTT
GTCGATCAGGATGATCTGGACGAAGAGCATCAGGGGCTCGCGCCAGCCGAACTGTTCGCCAGGCTCAAGG
CGAGCATGCCCGACGGCGAGGATCTCGTCGTGACCCATGGCGATGCCTGCTTGCCGAATATCATGGTGGA
AAATGGCCGCTTTTCTGGATTCATCGACTGTGGCCGGCTGGGTGTGGCGGACCGCTATCAGGACATAGCG
TTGGCTACCCGTGATATTGCTGAAGAGCTTGGCGGCGAATGGGCTGACCGCTTCCTCGTGCTTTACGGTA
TCGCCGCTCCCGATTCGCAGCGCATCGCCTTCTATCGCCTTCTTGACGAGTTCTTCTGAGCGGGACTCTG
GGGTTCGAAATGACCGACCAAGCGACGCCCAACCTGCCATCACGAGATTTCGATTCCACCGCCGCCTTCT
ATGAAAGGTTGGGCTTCGGAATCGTTTTCCGGGACGCCGGCTGGATGATCCTCCAGCGCGGGGATCTCAT
GCTGGAGTTCTTCGCCCACCCTAGGGGGAGGCTAACTGAAACACGGAAGGAGACAATACCGGAAGGAACC
CGCGCTATGACGGCAATAAAAAGACAGAATAAAACGCACGGTGTTGGGTCGTTTGTTCATAAACGCGGGG
TTCGGTCCCAGGGCTGGCACTCTGTCGATACCCCACCGAGACCCCATTGGGGCCAATACGCCCGCGTTTC
TTCCTTTTCCCCACCCCACCCCCCAAGTTCGGGTGAAGGCCCAGGGCTCGCAGCCAACGTCGGGGCGGCA
GGCCCTGCCATAGCCTCAGGTTACTCATATATACTTTAGATTGATTTAAAACTTCATTTTTAATTTAAAA
GGATCTAGGTGAAGATCCTTTTTGATAATCTCATGACCAAAATCCCTTAACGTGAGTTTTCGTTCCACTG
AGCGTCAGACCCCGTAGAAAAGATCAAAGGATCTTCTTGAGATCCTTTTTTTCTGCGCGTAATCTGCTGC
TTGCAAACAAAAAAACCACCGCTACCAGCGGTGGTTTGTTTGCCGGATCAAGAGCTACCAACTCTTTTTC
CGAAGGTAACTGGCTTCAGCAGAGCGCAGATACCAAATACTGTTCTTCTAGTGTAGCCGTAGTTAGGCCA
CCACTTCAAGAACTCTGTAGCACCGCCTACATACCTCGCTCTGCTAATCCTGTTACCAGTGGCTGCTGCC
AGTGGCGATAAGTCGTGTCTTACCGGGTTGGACTCAAGACGATAGTTACCGGATAAGGCGCAGCGGTCGG
GCTGAACGGGGGGTTCGTGCACACAGCCCAGCTTGGAGCGAACGACCTACACCGAACTGAGATACCTACA
GCGTGAGCTATGAGAAAGCGCCACGCTTCCCGAAGGGAGAAAGGCGGACAGGTATCCGGTAAGCGGCAGG
GTCGGAACAGGAGAGCGCACGAGGGAGCTTCCAGGGGGAAACGCCTGGTATCTTTATAGTCCTGTCGGGT
TTCGCCACCTCTGACTTGAGCGTCGATTTTTGTGATGCTCGTCAGGGGGGCGGAGCCTATGGAAAAACGC
CAGCAACGCGGCCTTTTTACGGTTCCTGGCCTTTTGCTGGCCTTTTGCTCACATGTTCTTTCCTGCGTTA
TCCCCTGATTCTGTGGATAACCGTATTACCGCCATGCATTAGTTATTAATAGTAATCAATTACGGGGTCA
TTAGTTCATAGCCCATATATGGAGTTCCG
Features (pLannotate 1.2.2; 14 found; start..end, strand, type, name):
      1..304     +  enhancer       CMV enhancer: human cytomegalovirus immediate early enhancer
    305..508     +  promoter       CMV promoter: human cytomegalovirus (CMV) immediate early promoter
    553..1260    +  CDS            mNeonGreen: mNeonGreen is a basic (constitutively fluorescent) green/yellow fluorescent protein published in 2013, derived from Branchiostoma lanceolatum. It is reported to be a very rapidly-maturing monomer with moderate acid sensitivity.
   1295..1379    +  CDS            large T antigen (fragment): large T antigen from SV40 (simian virus 40)
   1402..1523    +  polyA_signal   SV40 poly(A) signal: SV40 polyadenylation signal
   1557..1985    -  rep_origin     f1 ori (sequence partly withheld): f1 bacteriophage origin of replication; arrow indicates direction of (+) strand synthesis
   2012..2116    +  promoter       AmpR promoter: bla
   2118..2475    +  promoter       SV40 promoter: SV40 enhancer and early promoter
   2510..3304    +  CDS            NeoR/KanR: aminoglycoside phosphotransferase from Tn5; aph(3')-II (or nptII); confers resistance to neomycin, kanamycin, and G418 (Geneticin®)
   3325..3477    +  CDS            ble (fragment): BLE_KLEPN - Experimental evidence at protein level: Swiss-Prot protein existence level 1. Binding protein with a strong affinity to the bleomycin family of antibiotics. Binds to CL990; an antimitotic-antibiotic compound. From Klebsiella pneumoniae.
   3536..3583    +  polyA_signal   HSV TK poly(A) signal: herpes simplex virus thymidine kinase polyadenylation signal (Cole and Stacy, 1985)
   3674..3690    -  polyA_signal   bGH poly(A) signal (fragment): bovine growth hormone polyadenylation signal
   3912..4500    +  rep_origin     ori: high-copy-number ColE1/pMB1/pBR322/pUC origin of replication
   4615..4674    +  enhancer       CMV enhancer (fragment): human cytomegalovirus immediate early enhancer
