[The description below was written by a language model from this plasmid's Addgene catalogue record and pLannotate feature annotations shown in this document.]
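Description:
mNeonGreen-peroxi is a mammalian expression plasmid built on the pEGFP-C1 backbone, in which the original fluorescent protein has been replaced by mNeonGreen, a bright, rapidly maturing monomeric green/yellow fluorescent protein derived from Branchiostoma lanceolatum. The listed insert is SKL, the serine-lysine-leucine tripeptide that acts as a C-terminal type 1 peroxisomal targeting signal. The C1-type layout is consistent with the tripeptide being fused after the mNeonGreen coding sequence, although it is too short to appear as its own entry in the feature table. Expression is driven by the human cytomegalovirus immediate early enhancer and promoter and terminated by an SV40 polyadenylation signal. The short large T antigen fragment annotated just upstream of that signal is most likely part of the SV40 3' region rather than a functional element.

The 4,674 nt plasmid replicates at high copy in E. coli through a ColE1/pUC-type origin and also carries an f1 phage origin. Selection relies on a single Tn5 aminoglycoside phosphotransferase gene (NeoR/KanR) placed behind tandem bacterial (bla) and SV40 early promoters and followed by the HSV TK polyadenylation signal. This arrangement gives kanamycin resistance in bacteria and allows G418 selection of stably transfected mammalian cells. The ble and bGH poly(A) fragments, and the CMV enhancer fragment at the end of the circular map, appear to be backbone remnants or annotation artefacts.

The construct is intended for visualizing peroxisomes in mammalian cells by fluorescence microscopy, and it belongs to a set of fluorescent markers designed to highlight specific cellular structures and compartments.
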