Addgene plasmid #137806: mNeonGreen-peroxi
Purpose: Visualization of peroxisomes
Depositing lab: Dorus Gadella. Publication: Robust and Bright Genetically Encoded Fluorescent Markers for Highlighting Structures and Compartments in Mammalian Cells. Chertkova AO, Mastop M, Postma M, van Bommel N, van der Niet S, Batenburg KL, Joosen L, Gadella TWJ, Okada Y, Goedhart J. bioRxiv (2020) 160374; doi: https://doi.org/10.1101/160374.
Backbone
  Vector backbone: pEGFP-C1
  Vector type: Mammalian Expression
Growth in bacteria
  Bacterial resistance: Kanamycin, 50 μg/mL
  Growth temperature: 37°C
  Growth strain: DH5alpha
  Copy number: High Copy
Gene/Insert
  Gene/Insert name: SKL
  Species: H. sapiens (human)
  Promoter: CMV
  Cloning method: Restriction Enzyme; 5′ cloning site Unknown (unknown if destroyed)
Terms and licenses: Academic/Nonprofit Terms; Industry Terms: Not Available to Industry
How to cite: mNeonGreen-peroxi was a gift from Dorus Gadella (Addgene plasmid # 137806 ; http://n2t.net/addgene:137806 ; RRID:Addgene_137806)
