LOCUS       Exported 4674 bp ds-DNA circular SYN 12-MAY-2021
DEFINITION  Visualization of peroxisomes.
ACCESSION   .
VERSION     .
KEYWORDS    mNeonGreen-peroxi
SOURCE      synthetic DNA construct
  ORGANISM  synthetic DNA construct
REFERENCE   1 (bases 1 to 4674)
  AUTHORS   Chertkova AO, Mastop M, Postma M, van Bommel N, van der Niet S,
            Batenburg KL, Joosen L, Gadella TWJ, Okada Y, Goedhart J
  TITLE     Robust and Bright Genetically Encoded Fluorescent Markers for
            Highlighting Structures and Compartments in Mammalian Cells
  JOURNAL   bioRxiv 160374
REFERENCE   2 (bases 1 to 4674)
  AUTHORS   .
  TITLE     Direct Submission
  JOURNAL   Exported May 12, 2021 from SnapGene Server 1.1.58
            http://www.snapgene.com
FEATURES             Location/Qualifiers
     source          1..4674
                     /organism="synthetic DNA construct"
                     /mol_type="other DNA"
     enhancer        61..364
                     /label=CMV enhancer
                     /note="human cytomegalovirus immediate early enhancer"
     promoter        365..568
                     /label=CMV promoter
                     /note="human cytomegalovirus (CMV) immediate early
                     promoter"
     primer_bind     519..539
                     /label=CMV-F
                     /note="Human CMV immediate early promoter, forward primer"
     regulatory      607..616
                     /regulatory_class="other"
                     /note="vertebrate consensus sequence for strong initiation
                     of translation (Kozak, 1987)"
     CDS             613..1320
                     /codon_start=1
                     /product="bright monomeric yellow-green fluorescent protein
                     derived from LanYFP (Shaner et al., 2013)"
                     /label=mNeonGreen
                     /translation="MVSKGEEDNMASLPATHELHIFGSINGVDFDMVGQGTGNPNDGYE
                     ELNLKSTKGDLQFSPWILVPHIGYGFHQYLPYPDGMSPFQAAMVDGSGYQVHRTMQFED
                     GASLTVNYRYTYEGSHIKGEAQVKGTGFPADGPVMTNSLTAADWCRSKKTYPNDKTIIS
                     TFKWSYTTGNGKRYRSTARTTYTFAKPMAANYLKNQPMYVFRKTELKHSKTELNFKEWQ
                     KAFTDVMGMDELYK"
     regulatory      868..877
                     /regulatory_class="other"
                     /note="vertebrate consensus sequence for strong initiation
                     of translation (Kozak, 1987)"
     polyA_signal    1462..1583
                     /label=SV40 poly(A) signal
                     /note="SV40 polyadenylation signal"
     primer_bind     complement(1499..1518)
                     /label=SV40pA-R
                     /note="SV40 polyA, reverse primer"
     primer_bind     1553..1572
                     /label=EBV-rev
                     /note="SV40 polyA terminator, reverse primer"
     rep_origin      complement(1590..2045)
                     /direction=LEFT
                     /label=f1 ori
                     /note="f1 bacteriophage origin of replication; arrow
                     indicates direction of (+) strand synthesis"
     primer_bind     complement(1727..1748)
                     /label=F1ori-F
                     /note="F1 origin, forward primer"
     primer_bind     1939..1958
                     /label=F1ori-R
                     /note="F1 origin, reverse primer"
     promoter        2072..2176
                     /gene="bla"
                     /label=AmpR promoter
     promoter        2178..2535
                     /label=SV40 promoter
                     /note="SV40 enhancer and early promoter"
     primer_bind     complement(2201..2221)
                     /label=pBABE 3'
                     /note="SV40 enhancer, reverse primer for pBABE vectors"
     rep_origin      2386..2521
                     /label=SV40 ori
                     /note="SV40 origin of replication"
     primer_bind     2448..2467
                     /label=SV40pro-F
                     /note="SV40 promoter/origin, forward primer"
     CDS             2570..3364
                     /codon_start=1
                     /gene="aph(3')-II (or nptII)"
                     /product="aminoglycoside phosphotransferase from Tn5"
                     /label=NeoR/KanR
                     /note="confers resistance to neomycin, kanamycin, and G418
                     (Geneticin(R))"
                     /translation="MIEQDGLHAGSPAAWVERLFGYDWAQQTIGCSDAAVFRLSAQGRP
                     VLFVKTDLSGALNELQDEAARLSWLATTGVPCAAVLDVVTEAGRDWLLLGEVPGQDLLS
                     SHLAPAEKVSIMADAMRRLHTLDPATCPFDHQAKHRIERARTRMEAGLVDQDDLDEEHQ
                     GLAPAELFARLKASMPDGEDLVVTHGDACLPNIMVENGRFSGFIDCGRLGVADRYQDIA
                     LATRDIAEELGGEWADRFLVLYGIAAPDSQRIAFYRLLDEFF"
     primer_bind     complement(2624..2643)
                     /label=Neo-R
                     /note="Neomycin resistance gene, reverse primer"
     primer_bind     3234..3253
                     /label=Neo-F
                     /note="Neomycin resistance gene, forward primer"
     primer_bind     complement(3552..3571)
                     /label=TK-pA-R
                     /note="Thymidine kinase polyA, reverse primer"
     polyA_signal    3596..3643
                     /label=HSV TK poly(A) signal
                     /note="herpes simplex virus thymidine kinase
                     polyadenylation signal (Cole and Stacy, 1985)"
     rep_origin      3972..4560
                     /direction=RIGHT
                     /label=ori
                     /note="high-copy-number ColE1/pMB1/pBR322/pUC origin of
                     replication"
     primer_bind     4461..4480
                     /label=pBR322ori-F
                     /note="pBR322 origin, forward primer"
ORIGIN
        1 tagttattaa tagtaatcaa ttacggggtc attagttcat agcccatata tggagttccg
       61 cgttacataa cttacggtaa atggcccgcc tggctgaccg cccaacgacc cccgcccatt
      121 gacgtcaata atgacgtatg ttcccatagt aacgccaata gggactttcc attgacgtca
      181 atgggtggag tatttacggt aaactgccca cttggcagta catcaagtgt atcatatgcc
      241 aagtacgccc cctattgacg tcaatgacgg taaatggccc gcctggcatt atgcccagta
      301 catgacctta tgggactttc ctacttggca gtacatctac gtattagtca tcgctattac
      361 catggtgatg cggttttggc agtacatcaa tgggcgtgga tagcggtttg actcacgggg
      421 atttccaagt ctccacccca ttgacgtcaa tgggagtttg ttttggcacc aaaatcaacg
      481 ggactttcca aaatgtcgta acaactccgc cccattgacg caaatgggcg gtaggcgtgt
      541 acggtgggag gtctatataa gcagagctgg tttagtgaac cgtcagatcc gctagcgcta
      601 ccggtcgcca ccatggtgag caagggcgag gaggataaca tggcctctct cccagcgaca
      661 catgagttac acatctttgg ctccatcaac ggtgtggact ttgacatggt gggtcagggc
      721 accggcaatc caaatgatgg ttatgaggag ttaaacctga agtccaccaa gggtgacctc
      781 cagttctccc cctggattct ggtccctcat atcgggtatg gcttccatca gtacctgccc
      841 taccctgacg ggatgtcgcc tttccaggcc gccatggtag atggctccgg ctaccaagtc
      901 catcgcacaa tgcagtttga agatggtgcc tcccttactg ttaactaccg ctacacctac
      961 gagggaagcc acatcaaagg agaggcccag gtgaagggga ctggtttccc tgctgacggt
     1021 cctgtgatga ccaactcgct gaccgctgcg gactggtgca ggtcgaagaa gacttacccc
     1081 aacgacaaaa ccatcatcag tacctttaag tggagttaca ccactggaaa tggcaagcgc
     1141 taccggagca ctgcgcggac cacctacacc tttgccaagc caatggcggc taactatctg
     1201 aagaaccagc cgatgtacgt gttccgtaag acggagctca agcactccaa gaccgagctc
     1261 aacttcaagg agtggcaaaa ggcctttacc gatgtgatgg gcatggacga gctgtacaag
     1321 tcccgcctct aaggatccac cggatctaga taactgatca taatcagcca taccacattt
     1381 gtagaggttt tacttgcttt aaaaaacctc ccacacctcc ccctgaacct gaaacataaa
     1441 atgaatgcaa ttgttgttgt taacttgttt attgcagctt ataatggtta caaataaagc
     1501 aatagcatca caaatttcac aaataaagca tttttttcac tgcattctag ttgtggtttg
     1561 tccaaactca tcaatgtatc ttaaggcgta aattgtaagc gttaatattt tgttaaaatt
     1621 cgcgttaaat ttttgttaaa tcagctcatt ttttaaccaa taggccgaaa tcggcaaaat
     1681 cccttataaa tcaaaagaat agaccgagat agggttgagt gttgttccag tttggaacaa
     1741 gagtccacta ttaaagaacg tggactccaa cgtcaaaggn nnnnnnnnnn nnnnnnnnnn
     1801 nnnnnnnnnn nnnnnnnnnn nnnnnnnntn nnnnnnnnnn nnnnnnnnnn nnnnnnnnnn
     1861 nnnnnnnnnn nnnnnnnnnn nnnnnnnnnn nnnnnnnnnn nnnnnnnnnn nnnnnnnnnn
     1921 gnnnnnnnnn nnnnnnnnnn nnnnnnnnnn nnnnnnnnnn nnnnnnnnnn nnnnnnnnnn
     1981 nnnnnnnnnn nnnnnnnnnn nnnnnnnnnn nnnnnnnnnn nnnnnnnnnn nnnnnnnnnn
     2041 nnnnncaggt ggcacttttc ggggaaatgt gcgcggaacc cctatttgtt tatttttcta
     2101 aatacattca aatatgtatc cgctcatgag acaataaccc tgataaatgc ttcaataata
     2161 ttgaaaaagg aagagtcctg aggcggaaag aaccagctgt ggaatgtgtg tcagttaggg
     2221 tgtggaaagt ccccaggctc cccagcaggc agaagtatgc aaagcatgca tctcaattag
     2281 tcagcaacca ggtgtggaaa gtccccaggc tccccagcag gcagaagtat gcaaagcatg
     2341 catctcaatt agtcagcaac catagtcccg cccctaactc cgcccatccc gcccctaact
     2401 ccgcccagtt ccgcccattc tccgccccat ggctgactaa ttttttttat ttatgcagag
     2461 gccgaggccg cctcggcctc tgagctattc cagaagtagt gaggaggctt ttttggaggc
     2521 ctaggctttt gcaaagatcg atcaagagac aggatgagga tcgtttcgca tgattgaaca
     2581 agatggattg cacgcaggtt ctccggccgc ttgggtggag aggctattcg gctatgactg
     2641 ggcacaacag acaatcggct gctctgatgc cgccgtgttc cggctgtcag cgcaggggcg
     2701 cccggttctt tttgtcaaga ccgacctgtc cggtgccctg aatgaactgc aagacgaggc
     2761 agcgcggcta tcgtggctgg ccacgacggg cgttccttgc gcagctgtgc tcgacgttgt
     2821 cactgaagcg ggaagggact ggctgctatt gggcgaagtg ccggggcagg atctcctgtc
     2881 atctcacctt gctcctgccg agaaagtatc catcatggct gatgcaatgc ggcggctgca
     2941 tacgcttgat ccggctacct gcccattcga ccaccaagcg aaacatcgca tcgagcgagc
     3001 acgtactcgg atggaagccg gtcttgtcga tcaggatgat ctggacgaag agcatcaggg
     3061 gctcgcgcca gccgaactgt tcgccaggct caaggcgagc atgcccgacg gcgaggatct
     3121 cgtcgtgacc catggcgatg cctgcttgcc gaatatcatg gtggaaaatg gccgcttttc
     3181 tggattcatc gactgtggcc ggctgggtgt ggcggaccgc tatcaggaca tagcgttggc
     3241 tacccgtgat attgctgaag agcttggcgg cgaatgggct gaccgcttcc tcgtgcttta
     3301 cggtatcgcc gctcccgatt cgcagcgcat cgccttctat cgccttcttg acgagttctt
     3361 ctgagcggga ctctggggtt cgaaatgacc gaccaagcga cgcccaacct gccatcacga
     3421 gatttcgatt ccaccgccgc cttctatgaa aggttgggct tcggaatcgt tttccgggac
     3481 gccggctgga tgatcctcca gcgcggggat ctcatgctgg agttcttcgc ccaccctagg
     3541 gggaggctaa ctgaaacacg gaaggagaca ataccggaag gaacccgcgc tatgacggca
     3601 ataaaaagac agaataaaac gcacggtgtt gggtcgtttg ttcataaacg cggggttcgg
     3661 tcccagggct ggcactctgt cgatacccca ccgagacccc attggggcca atacgcccgc
     3721 gtttcttcct tttccccacc ccacccccca agttcgggtg aaggcccagg gctcgcagcc
     3781 aacgtcgggg cggcaggccc tgccatagcc tcaggttact catatatact ttagattgat
     3841 ttaaaacttc atttttaatt taaaaggatc taggtgaaga tcctttttga taatctcatg
     3901 accaaaatcc cttaacgtga gttttcgttc cactgagcgt cagaccccgt agaaaagatc
     3961 aaaggatctt cttgagatcc tttttttctg cgcgtaatct gctgcttgca aacaaaaaaa
     4021 ccaccgctac cagcggtggt ttgtttgccg gatcaagagc taccaactct ttttccgaag
     4081 gtaactggct tcagcagagc gcagatacca aatactgtcc ttctagtgta gccgtagtta
     4141 ggccaccact tcaagaactc tgtagcaccg cctacatacc tcgctctgct aatcctgtta
     4201 ccagtggctg ctgccagtgg cgataagtcg tgtcttaccg ggttggactc aagacgatag
     4261 ttaccggata aggcgcagcg gtcgggctga acggggggtt cgtgcacaca gcccagcttg
     4321 gagcgaacga cctacaccga actgagatac ctacagcgtg agctatgaga aagcgccacg
     4381 cttcccgaag ggagaaaggc ggacaggtat ccggtaagcg gcagggtcgg aacaggagag
     4441 cgcacgaggg agcttccagg gggaaacgcc tggtatcttt atagtcctgt cgggtttcgc
     4501 cacctctgac ttgagcgtcg atttttgtga tgctcgtcag gggggcggag cctatggaaa
     4561 aacgccagca acgcggcctt tttacggttc ctggcctttt gctggccttt tgctcacatg
     4621 ttctttcctg cgttatcccc tgattctgtg gataaccgta ttaccgccat gcat
//
